Addgene plasmid #77720: PRKAR1A gRNA (BRDN0001146329)
Purpose: 3rd generation lentiviral gRNA plasmid targeting human PRKAR1A
Depositing lab: John Doench & David Root. Depositing organization: Broad Institute. Publication: Optimized sgRNA design to maximize activity and minimize off-target effects of CRISPR-Cas9. Doench JG, Fusi N, Sullender M, Hegde M, Vaimberg EW, Donovan KF, Smith I, Tothova Z, Wilen C, Orchard R, Virgin HW, Listgarten J, Root DE. Nat Biotechnol. 2016 Jan 18. doi: 10.1038/nbt.3437. PubMed 26780180.
Backbone
  Vector backbone: lentiGuide-Puro
  Backbone manufacturer: Zhang Lab (Addgene plasmid # 52963)
  Vector type: Mammalian Expression, Lentiviral, CRISPR
  Selectable markers: Puromycin
Growth in bacteria
  Bacterial resistance: Ampicillin, 100 μg/mL
  Growth temperature: 37°C
  Growth strain: DH5alpha
  Copy number: High Copy
Gene/Insert
  Gene/Insert name: PRKAR1A (alt names: PRKAR1A; NM_001276289.1)
  gRNA/shRNA sequence: AGGCACTCGTACAGACTCAA
  Species: H. sapiens (human)
  Entrez Gene: PRKAR1A (a.k.a. ACRDYS1, ADOHR, CAR, CNC, CNC1, PKR1, PPNAD1, PRKAR1, Prkar1alpha, TSE1)
  Promoter: hU6
  Cloning method: Unknown
  Sequencing primers: 5′ U6-F; 3′ pS2-R
Terms and licenses: Academic/Nonprofit Terms; Industry Terms: Not Available to Industry
Depositor comments: The gRNA was designed to target the following Genbank reference sequence(s): NM_001276289.1,NM_001276290.1,NM_001278433.1,NM_002734.4,NM_212471.2,NM_212472.2. Note that this plasmid does NOT contain Cas9. It should be used in conjunction with lentiCas9-Blast (Addgene #52962) or otherwise with cell lines already expressing Cas9. Browse the full kinome gRNA library at http://www.addgene.org/pooled-library/broadgpp-human-kinome/ or visit http://www.broadinstitute.org/rnai/public/ for detailed protocols and information.
How to cite: PRKAR1A gRNA (BRDN0001146329) was a gift from John Doench & David Root (Addgene plasmid # 77720 ; http://n2t.net/addgene:77720 ; RRID:Addgene_77720)
