[The description below was written by a language model from this plasmid's Addgene catalogue record and pLannotate feature annotations shown in this document.]
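Description:
PRKAR1A gRNA (BRDN0001146329) is a third-generation lentiviral CRISPR guide plasmid built on the lentiGuide-Puro backbone. It delivers a single guide RNA against human PRKAR1A, which encodes the type I alpha regulatory subunit of cAMP-dependent protein kinase. The 8.3 kb plasmid is propagated in E. coli through a high-copy ColE1/pUC-type origin with ampicillin selection (AmpR). It also carries an f1 origin, an SV40 origin and leftover lac and T7/T3 cloning-vector elements that have no role in the payload.

The viral genome is transcribed in packaging cells from an RSV promoter fused to a truncated HIV-1 5' LTR, which makes expression Tat-independent. This is followed by the Ψ packaging signal with a partial gag fragment, the Rev response element for nuclear export of the full-length RNA, and a cPPT/CTS. A self-inactivating ΔU3 3' LTR closes the genome and disables LTR promoter activity after integration.

Two expression units sit between the LTRs. A human U6 RNA polymerase III promoter drives the PRKAR1A-specific spacer joined to the Streptococcus pyogenes Cas9 guide scaffold. An EF-1α promoter with its intron A drives puromycin N-acetyltransferase, stabilised by a WPRE, so that transduced mammalian cells can be selected with puromycin.

The guide was designed to match several PRKAR1A reference transcripts. The plasmid does not encode Cas9, so it must be paired with a separate Cas9 vector or used in cells that already express Cas9 to produce knockouts. It belongs to a human kinome guide collection and is suited to gene-specific loss-of-function experiments.
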