Features (pLannotate 1.2.2; 29 found; start..end, strand, type, name):
     14..80      +  CDS            small t antigen (fragment): SV40 (simian virus 40) small t antigen
    106..317     +  promoter       EF-1α core promoter: core promoter for human elongation factor EF-1α
    318..1256    +  intron         EF-1α intron A: intron upstream of the start codon of human EF-1α
   1278..1877    +  CDS            PuroR (fragment): puromycin N-acetyltransferase; pac from Streptomyces; confers resistance to puromycin
   1893..2481    +  misc_feature   WPRE: woodchuck hepatitis virus posttranscriptional regulatory element
   2532..2551    +  misc_feature   cPPT/CTS (fragment): central polypurine tract and central termination sequence of HIV-1
   2553..2786    +  LTR            3' LTR (ΔU3): self-inactivating 3' long terminal repeat (LTR) from HIV-1
   2864..2985    +  polyA_signal   SV40 poly(A) signal: SV40 polyadenylation signal
   3025..3160    +  rep_origin     SV40 ori: SV40 origin of replication
   3181..3199    -  promoter       T7 promoter: promoter for bacteriophage T7 RNA polymerase
   3207..3362    +  CDS            lacZα (fragment): LacZα fragment of β-galactosidase; lacZ fragment
   3367..3795    +  rep_origin     f1 ori (sequence partly withheld): f1 bacteriophage origin of replication; arrow indicates direction of (+) strand synthesis
   3848..3952    +  promoter       AmpR promoter: bla
   3953..4813    +  CDS            AmpR: β-lactamase; bla; confers resistance to ampicillin, carbenicillin, and related antibiotics
   4984..5572    +  rep_origin     ori: high-copy-number ColE1/pMB1/pBR322/pUC origin of replication
   5755..5847    +  CDS            lacI (fragment): lac repressor; lacI; The lac repressor binds to the lac operator to inhibit transcription in E. coli. This inhibition can be relieved by adding lactose or isopropyl-β-D-thiogalactopyranoside (IPTG).
   5860..5881    +  protein_bind   CAP binding site: CAP binding activates transcription in the presence of cAMP. E. coli catabolite activator protein
   5896..5926    +  promoter       lac promoter: promoter for the E. coli lac operon
   5934..5950    +  protein_bind   lac operator: The lac repressor binds to the lac operator to inhibit transcription in E. coli. This inhibition can be relieved by adding lactose or isopropyl-β-D-thiogalactopyranoside (IPTG). lac repressor encoded by lacI
   5995..6013    +  promoter       T3 promoter: promoter for bacteriophage T3 RNA polymerase
   6041..6267    +  promoter       RSV promoter: Rous sarcoma virus enhancer/promoter
   6268..6448    +  LTR            5' LTR (truncated): truncated 5' long terminal repeat (LTR) from HIV-1
   6495..6620    +  misc_feature   HIV-1 Ψ: packaging signal of human immunodeficiency virus type 1
   6604..6967    +  CDS            HIV-1 gag (fragment): gag protein from human immunodeficiency virus 1; gag
   7113..7346    +  misc_feature   RRE: The Rev response element (RRE) of HIV-1 allows for Rev-dependent mRNA export from the nucleus to the cytoplasm.
   7723..7749    +  CDS            Rev (fragment): human immunodeficiency virus 1 (HIV-1) Rev protein; rev; enhances nuclear export of unspliced and incompletely spliced viral mRNAs
   7753..7993    +  promoter       U6 promoter: RNA polymerase III promoter for human U6 snRNA
   8023..8098    +  misc_RNA       gRNA scaffold: guide RNA scaffold for the Streptococcus pyogenes CRISPR/Cas9 system
   8154..8271    +  misc_feature   cPPT/CTS: central polypurine tract and central termination sequence of HIV-1
>Addgene plasmid #77720 | PRKAR1A gRNA (BRDN0001146329) | addgene full sequence | sequence record 188300 | Addgene Assembled Sequence
CCCGGGTGCAAAGATGGATAAAGTTTTAAACAGAGAGGAATCTTTGCAGCTAATGGACCTTCTAGGTCTT
GAAAGGAGTGGGAATTGGCTCCGGTGCCCGTCAGTGGGCAGAGCGCACATCGCCCACAGTCCCCGAGAAG
TTGGGGGGAGGGGTCGGCAATTGATCCGGTGCCTAGAGAAGGTGGCGCGGGGTAAACTGGGAAAGTGATG
TCGTGTACTGGCTCCGCCTTTTTCCCGAGGGTGGGGGAGAACCGTATATAAGTGCAGTAGTCGCCGTGAA
CGTTCTTTTTCGCAACGGGTTTGCCGCCAGAACACAGGTAAGTGCCGTGTGTGGTTCCCGCGGGCCTGGC
CTCTTTACGGGTTATGGCCCTTGCGTGCCTTGAATTACTTCCACCTGGCTGCAGTACGTGATTCTTGATC
CCGAGCTTCGGGTTGGAAGTGGGTGGGAGAGTTCGAGGCCTTGCGCTTAAGGAGCCCCTTCGCCTCGTGC
TTGAGTTGAGGCCTGGCCTGGGCGCTGGGGCCGCCGCGTGCGAATCTGGTGGCACCTTCGCGCCTGTCTC
GCTGCTTTCGATAAGTCTCTAGCCATTTAAAATTTTTGATGACCTGCTGCGACGCTTTTTTTCTGGCAAG
ATAGTCTTGTAAATGCGGGCCAAGATCTGCACACTGGTATTTCGGTTTTTGGGGCCGCGGGCGGCGACGG
GGCCCGTGCGTCCCAGCGCACATGTTCGGCGAGGCGGGGCCTGCGAGCGCGGCCACCGAGAATCGGACGG
GGGTAGTCTCAAGCTGGCCGGCCTGCTCTGGTGCCTGGCCTCGCGCCGCCGTGTATCGCCCCGCCCTGGG
CGGCAAGGCTGGCCCGGTCGGCACCAGTTGCGTGAGCGGAAAGATGGCCGCTTCCCGGCCCTGCTGCAGG
GAGCTCAAAATGGAGGACGCGGCGCTCGGGAGAGCGGGCGGGTGAGTCACCCACACAAAGGAAAAGGGCC
TTTCCGTCCTCAGCCGTCGCTTCATGTGACTCCACGGAGTACCGGGCGCCGTCCAGGCACCTCGATTAGT
TCTCGAGCTTTTGGAGTACGTCGTCTTTAGGTTGGGGGGAGGGGTTTTATGCGATGGAGTTTCCCCACAC
TGAGTGGGTGGAGACTGAAGTTAGGCCAGCTTGGCACTTGATGTAATTCTCCTTGGAATTTGCCCTTTTT
GAGTTTGGATCTTGGTTCATTCTCAAGCCTCAGACAGTGGTTCAAAGTTTTTTTCTTCCATTTCAGGTGT
CGTGACGTACGGCCACCATGACCGAGTACAAGCCCACGGTGCGCCTCGCCACCCGCGACGACGTCCCCAG
GGCCGTACGCACCCTCGCCGCCGCGTTCGCCGACTACCCCGCCACGCGCCACACCGTCGATCCGGACCGC
CACATCGAGCGGGTCACCGAGCTGCAAGAACTCTTCCTCACGCGCGTCGGGCTCGACATCGGCAAGGTGT
GGGTCGCGGACGACGGCGCCGCCGTGGCGGTCTGGACCACGCCGGAGAGCGTCGAAGCGGGGGCGGTGTT
CGCCGAGATCGGCCCGCGCATGGCCGAGTTGAGCGGTTCCCGGCTGGCCGCGCAGCAACAGATGGAAGGC
CTCCTGGCGCCGCACCGGCCCAAGGAGCCCGCGTGGTTCCTGGCCACCGTCGGAGTCTCGCCCGACCACC
AGGGCAAGGGTCTGGGCAGCGCCGTCGTGCTCCCCGGAGTGGAGGCGGCCGAGCGCGCCGGGGTGCCCGC
CTTCCTGGAGACCTCCGCGCCCCGCAACCTCCCCTTCTACGAGCGGCTCGGCTTCACCGTCACCGCCGAC
GTCGAGGTGCCCGAAGGACCGCGCACCTGGTGCATGACCCGCAAGCCCGGTGCCTGAACGCGTTAAGTCG
ACAATCAACCTCTGGATTACAAAATTTGTGAAAGATTGACTGGTATTCTTAACTATGTTGCTCCTTTTAC
GCTATGTGGATACGCTGCTTTAATGCCTTTGTATCATGCTATTGCTTCCCGTATGGCTTTCATTTTCTCC
TCCTTGTATAAATCCTGGTTGCTGTCTCTTTATGAGGAGTTGTGGCCCGTTGTCAGGCAACGTGGCGTGG
TGTGCACTGTGTTTGCTGACGCAACCCCCACTGGTTGGGGCATTGCCACCACCTGTCAGCTCCTTTCCGG
GACTTTCGCTTTCCCCCTCCCTATTGCCACGGCGGAACTCATCGCCGCCTGCCTTGCCCGCTGCTGGACA
GGGGCTCGGCTGTTGGGCACTGACAATTCCGTGGTGTTGTCGGGGAAATCATCGTCCTTTCCTTGGCTGC
TCGCCTGTGTTGCCACCTGGATTCTGCGCGGGACGTCCTTCTGCTACGTCCCTTCGGCCCTCAATCCAGC
GGACCTTCCTTCCCGCGGCCTGCTGCCGGCTCTGCGGCCTCTTCCGCGTCTTCGCCTTCGCCCTCAGACG
AGTCGGATCTCCCTTTGGGCCGCCTCCCCGCGTCGACTTTAAGACCAATGACTTACAAGGCAGCTGTAGA
TCTTAGCCACTTTTTAAAAGAAAAGGGGGGACTGGAAGGGCTAATTCACTCCCAACGAAGACAAGATCTG
CTTTTTGCTTGTACTGGGTCTCTCTGGTTAGACCAGATCTGAGCCTGGGAGCTCTCTGGCTAACTAGGGA
ACCCACTGCTTAAGCCTCAATAAAGCTTGCCTTGAGTGCTTCAAGTAGTGTGTGCCCGTCTGTTGTGTGA
CTCTGGTAACTAGAGATCCCTCAGACCCTTTTAGTCAGTGTGGAAAATCTCTAGCAGTACGTATAGTAGT
TCATGTCATCTTATTATTCAGTATTTATAACTTGCAAAGAAATGAATATCAGAGAGTGAGAGGAACTTGT
TTATTGCAGCTTATAATGGTTACAAATAAAGCAATAGCATCACAAATTTCACAAATAAAGCATTTTTTTC
ACTGCATTCTAGTTGTGGTTTGTCCAAACTCATCAATGTATCTTATCATGTCTGGCTCTAGCTATCCCGC
CCCTAACTCCGCCCATCCCGCCCCTAACTCCGCCCAGTTCCGCCCATTCTCCGCCCCATGGCTGACTAAT
TTTTTTTATTTATGCAGAGGCCGAGGCCGCCTCGGCCTCTGAGCTATTCCAGAAGTAGTGAGGAGGCTTT
TTTGGAGGCCTAGGGACGTACCCAATTCGCCCTATAGTGAGTCGTATTACGCGCGCTCACTGGCCGTCGT
TTTACAACGTCGTGACTGGGAAAACCCTGGCGTTACCCAACTTAATCGCCTTGCAGCACATCCCCCTTTC
GCCAGCTGGCGTAATAGCGAAGAGGCCCGCACCGATCGCCCTTCCCAACAGTTGCGCAGCCTGAATGGCG
AATGGG
[124 nt withheld, positions 3367-3490]
C
[91 nt withheld, positions 3492-3582]
A
[49 nt withheld, positions 3584-3632]
CCTTTGACGTTGGAGTCCACGTTCTTT
[37 nt withheld, positions 3660-3696]
ACCCTATCTCGGTCTATTCTTTTGATTTATAAGGGATTTTGCCGATTTCGGCCTATTGGTTAAAAAATGA
GCTGATTTAACAAAAATTTAACGCGAATTTTAACAAAATATTAACGCTTACAATTTAGGTGGCACTTTTC
GGGGAAATGTGCGCGGAACCCCTATTTGTTTATTTTTCTAAATACATTCAAATATGTATCCGCTCATGAG
ACAATAACCCTGATAAATGCTTCAATAATATTGAAAAAGGAAGAGTATGAGTATTCAACATTTCCGTGTC
GCCCTTATTCCCTTTTTTGCGGCATTTTGCCTTCCTGTTTTTGCTCACCCAGAAACGCTGGTGAAAGTAA
AAGATGCTGAAGATCAGTTGGGTGCACGAGTGGGTTACATCGAACTGGATCTCAACAGCGGTAAGATCCT
TGAGAGTTTTCGCCCCGAAGAACGTTTTCCAATGATGAGCACTTTTAAAGTTCTGCTATGTGGCGCGGTA
TTATCCCGTATTGACGCCGGGCAAGAGCAACTCGGTCGCCGCATACACTATTCTCAGAATGACTTGGTTG
AGTACTCACCAGTCACAGAAAAGCATCTTACGGATGGCATGACAGTAAGAGAATTATGCAGTGCTGCCAT
AACCATGAGTGATAACACTGCGGCCAACTTACTTCTGACAACGATCGGAGGACCGAAGGAGCTAACCGCT
TTTTTGCACAACATGGGGGATCATGTAACTCGCCTTGATCGTTGGGAACCGGAGCTGAATGAAGCCATAC
CAAACGACGAGCGTGACACCACGATGCCTGTAGCAATGGCAACAACGTTGCGCAAACTATTAACTGGCGA
ACTACTTACTCTAGCTTCCCGGCAACAATTAATAGACTGGATGGAGGCGGATAAAGTTGCAGGACCACTT
CTGCGCTCGGCCCTTCCGGCTGGCTGGTTTATTGCTGATAAATCTGGAGCCGGTGAGCGTGGGTCTCGCG
GTATCATTGCAGCACTGGGGCCAGATGGTAAGCCCTCCCGTATCGTAGTTATCTACACGACGGGGAGTCA
GGCAACTATGGATGAACGAAATAGACAGATCGCTGAGATAGGTGCCTCACTGATTAAGCATTGGTAACTG
TCAGACCAAGTTTACTCATATATACTTTAGATTGATTTAAAACTTCATTTTTAATTTAAAAGGATCTAGG
TGAAGATCCTTTTTGATAATCTCATGACCAAAATCCCTTAACGTGAGTTTTCGTTCCACTGAGCGTCAGA
CCCCGTAGAAAAGATCAAAGGATCTTCTTGAGATCCTTTTTTTCTGCGCGTAATCTGCTGCTTGCAAACA
AAAAAACCACCGCTACCAGCGGTGGTTTGTTTGCCGGATCAAGAGCTACCAACTCTTTTTCCGAAGGTAA
CTGGCTTCAGCAGAGCGCAGATACCAAATACTGTTCTTCTAGTGTAGCCGTAGTTAGGCCACCACTTCAA
GAACTCTGTAGCACCGCCTACATACCTCGCTCTGCTAATCCTGTTACCAGTGGCTGCTGCCAGTGGCGAT
AAGTCGTGTCTTACCGGGTTGGACTCAAGACGATAGTTACCGGATAAGGCGCAGCGGTCGGGCTGAACGG
GGGGTTCGTGCACACAGCCCAGCTTGGAGCGAACGACCTACACCGAACTGAGATACCTACAGCGTGAGCT
ATGAGAAAGCGCCACGCTTCCCGAAGGGAGAAAGGCGGACAGGTATCCGGTAAGCGGCAGGGTCGGAACA
GGAGAGCGCACGAGGGAGCTTCCAGGGGGAAACGCCTGGTATCTTTATAGTCCTGTCGGGTTTCGCCACC
TCTGACTTGAGCGTCGATTTTTGTGATGCTCGTCAGGGGGGCGGAGCCTATGGAAAAACGCCAGCAACGC
GGCCTTTTTACGGTTCCTGGCCTTTTGCTGGCCTTTTGCTCACATGTTCTTTCCTGCGTTATCCCCTGAT
TCTGTGGATAACCGTATTACCGCCTTTGAGTGAGCTGATACCGCTCGCCGCAGCCGAACGACCGAGCGCA
GCGAGTCAGTGAGCGAGGAAGCGGAAGAGCGCCCAATACGCAAACCGCCTCTCCCCGCGCGTTGGCCGAT
TCATTAATGCAGCTGGCACGACAGGTTTCCCGACTGGAAAGCGGGCAGTGAGCGCAACGCAATTAATGTG
AGTTAGCTCACTCATTAGGCACCCCAGGCTTTACACTTTATGCTTCCGGCTCGTATGTTGTGTGGAATTG
TGAGCGGATAACAATTTCACACAGGAAACAGCTATGACCATGATTACGCCAAGCGCGCAATTAACCCTCA
CTAAAGGGAACAAAAGCTGGAGCTGCAAGCTTAATGTAGTCTTATGCAATACTCTTGTAGTCTTGCAACA
TGGTAACGATGAGTTAGCAACATGCCTTACAAGGAGAGAAAAAGCACCGTGCATGCCGATTGGTGGAAGT
AAGGTGGTACGATCGTGCCTTATTAGGAAGGCAACAGACGGGTCTGACATGGATTGGACGAACCACTGAA
TTGCCGCATTGCAGAGATATTGTATTTAAGTGCCTAGCTCGATACATAAACGGGTCTCTCTGGTTAGACC
AGATCTGAGCCTGGGAGCTCTCTGGCTAACTAGGGAACCCACTGCTTAAGCCTCAATAAAGCTTGCCTTG
AGTGCTTCAAGTAGTGTGTGCCCGTCTGTTGTGTGACTCTGGTAACTAGAGATCCCTCAGACCCTTTTAG
TCAGTGTGGAAAATCTCTAGCAGTGGCGCCCGAACAGGGACTTGAAAGCGAAAGGGAAACCAGAGGAGCT
CTCTCGACGCAGGACTCGGCTTGCTGAAGCGCGCACGGCAAGAGGCGAGGGGCGGCGACTGGTGAGTACG
CCAAAAATTTTGACTAGCGGAGGCTAGAAGGAGAGAGATGGGTGCGAGAGCGTCAGTATTAAGCGGGGGA
GAATTAGATCGCGATGGGAAAAAATTCGGTTAAGGCCAGGGGGAAAGAAAAAATATAAATTAAAACATAT
AGTATGGGCAAGCAGGGAGCTAGAACGATTCGCAGTTAATCCTGGCCTGTTAGAAACATCAGAAGGCTGT
AGACAAATACTGGGACAGCTACAACCATCCCTTCAGACAGGATCAGAAGAACTTAGATCATTATATAATA
CAGTAGCAACCCTCTATTGTGTGCATCAAAGGATAGAGATAAAAGACACCAAGGAAGCTTTAGACAAGAT
AGAGGAAGAGCAAAACAAAAGTAAGACCACCGCACAGCAAGCGGCCGCTGATCTTCAGACCTGGAGGAGG
AGATATGAGGGACAATTGGAGAAGTGAATTATATAAATATAAAGTAGTAAAAATTGAACCATTAGGAGTA
GCACCCACCAAGGCAAAGAGAAGAGTGGTGCAGAGAGAAAAAAGAGCAGTGGGAATAGGAGCTTTGTTCC
TTGGGTTCTTGGGAGCAGCAGGAAGCACTATGGGCGCAGCGTCAATGACGCTGACGGTACAGGCCAGACA
ATTATTGTCTGGTATAGTGCAGCAGCAGAACAATTTGCTGAGGGCTATTGAGGCGCAACAGCATCTGTTG
CAACTCACAGTCTGGGGCATCAAGCAGCTCCAGGCAAGAATCCTGGCTGTGGAAAGATACCTAAAGGATC
AACAGCTCCTGGGGATTTGGGGTTGCTCTGGAAAACTCATTTGCACCACTGCTGTGCCTTGGAATGCTAG
TTGGAGTAATAAATCTCTGGAACAGATTTGGAATCACACGACCTGGATGGAGTGGGACAGAGAAATTAAC
AATTACACAAGCTTAATACACTCCTTAATTGAAGAATCGCAAAACCAGCAAGAAAAGAATGAACAAGAAT
TATTGGAATTAGATAAATGGGCAAGTTTGTGGAATTGGTTTAACATAACAAATTGGCTGTGGTATATAAA
ATTATTCATAATGATAGTAGGAGGCTTGGTAGGTTTAAGAATAGTTTTTGCTGTACTTTCTATAGTGAAT
AGAGTTAGGCAGGGATATTCACCATTATCGTTTCAGACCCACCTCCCAACCCCGAGGGGACCCAGAGAGG
GCCTATTTCCCATGATTCCTTCATATTTGCATATACGATACAAGGCTGTTAGAGAGATAATTAGAATTAA
TTTGACTGTAAACACAAAGATATTAGTACAAAATACGTGACGTAGAAAGTAATAATTTCTTGGGTAGTTT
GCAGTTTTAAAATTATGTTTTAAAATGGACTATCATATGCTTACCGTAACTTGAAAGTATTTCGATTTCT
TGGCTTTATATATCTTGTGGAAAGGACGAAACACCGAGGCACTCGTACAGACTCAAGTTTTAGAGCTAGA
AATAGCAAGTTAAAATAAGGCTAGTCCGTTATCAACTTGAAAAAGTGGCACCGAGTCGGTGCTTTTTTAA
GCTTGGCGTAACTAGATCTTGAGACAAATGGCAGTATTCATCCACAATTTTAAAAGAAAAGGGGGGATTG
GGGGGTACAGTGCAGGGGAAAGAATAGTAGACATAATAGCAACAGACATACAAACTAAAGAATTACAAAA
ACAAATTACAAAAATTCAAAATTTTCGGGTTTATTACAGGGACAGCAGAGATCCACTTTGGCGCCGGCTC
GAGGGGG
