>Addgene plasmid #77720 | PRKAR1A gRNA (BRDN0001146329) | depositor partial sequence | sequence record 145180 | Target Sequence
AGGCACTCGTACAGACTCAA
