>Addgene plasmid #77720 | PRKAR1A gRNA (BRDN0001146329) | addgene partial sequence | sequence record 188299 | hU6-F
AGAAAGTAATAATTTCTTGGGTAGTTTGCAGTTTTAAAATTATGTTTTAAAATGGACTATCATATGCTTA
CCGTAACTTGAAAGTATTTCGATTTCTTGGCTTTATATATCTTGTGGAAAGGACGAAACACCGAGGCACT
CGTACAGACTCAAGTTTTAGAGCTAGAAATAGCAAGTTAAAATAAGGCTAGTCCGTTATCAACTTGAAAA
AGTGGCACCGAGTCGGTGCTTTTTTAAGCTTGGCGTAACTAGATCTTGAGACAAATGGCAGTATTCATCC
ACAATTTTAAAAGAAAAGGGGGGATTGGGGGGTACAGTGCAGGGGAAAGAATAGTAGACATAATAGCAAC
AGACATACAAACTAAAGAATTACAAAAACAAATTACAAAAATTCAAAATTTTCGGGTTTATTACAGGGAC
AGCAGAGATCCACTTTGGCGCCGGCTCGAGGGGGCCCGGGTGCAAAGATGGATAAAGTTTTAAACAGAGA
GGAATCTTTGCAGCTAATGGACCTTCTAGGTCTTGAAAGGAGTGGGAATTGGCTCCGGTGCCCGTCAGTG
GGCAGAGCGC
